Addgene plasmid #104261: pHH0103 WWTR1 WW domain
Purpose: Bacterial expression of WW domain from WWTR1
Depositing lab: Sachdev Sidhu & Marius Sudol. Depositing organization: University of Toronto.
Backbone
  Vector backbone: pHH0103
  Vector type: Bacterial Expression
Growth in bacteria
  Bacterial resistance: Ampicillin, 100 μg/mL
  Growth temperature: 37°C
  Growth strain: DH5alpha
  Copy number: Unknown
Gene/Insert
  Gene/Insert name: WWTR1 WW domain
  Species: H. sapiens (human)
  Insert size (bp): 183
  Mutation: codon optimized for expression in bacteria
  Entrez Gene: WWTR1 (a.k.a. TAZ)
  Promoter: tac
  Tag / fusion protein: GST (N terminal on backbone)
  Cloning method: Restriction Enzyme; 5′ cloning site SfiI (unknown if destroyed); 3′ cloning site NotI (unknown if destroyed)
  Sequencing primers: 5′ pGEX-5'
Terms and licenses: Academic/Nonprofit Terms; Industry Terms: Not Available to Industry
Depositor comments: Amino acid sequence: Linker - ENLYFQGRRASV(gagctc) and WW domain - DELPLPPGWEMTFTATGQRYFLNHIEKITTWQDPRKAMN
How to cite: pHH0103 WWTR1 WW domain was a gift from Sachdev Sidhu & Marius Sudol (Addgene plasmid # 104261 ; http://n2t.net/addgene:104261 ; RRID:Addgene_104261)
