[The description below was written by a language model from this plasmid's Addgene catalogue record and pLannotate feature annotations shown in this document.]
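Description:
pHH0103 WWTR1 WW domain is a bacterial expression plasmid of about 6.9 kb that produces the WW domain of human WWTR1 (also called TAZ), a transcriptional coactivator regulated by the Hippo pathway, as a tagged fusion protein in E. coli. The 183 bp insert was codon optimized for bacterial expression and cloned between SfiI and NotI sites in the pHH0103 backbone. Transcription is driven by the hybrid tac promoter followed by a lac operator. The plasmid also carries lacI under the lacIq promoter, so expression is repressed until induced with IPTG. The open reading frame begins with a 6xHis tag, continues through Schistosoma japonicum glutathione S-transferase, and then runs into the WW domain fragment. According to the depositor comments, the linker before the domain contains what appears to be a TEV protease recognition motif, which would allow the tags to be removed. An fd phage terminator lies just downstream of the insert.

The plasmid replicates from a ColE1/pMB1-type origin, with a pBR322 bom region nearby, and is selected with ampicillin through the β-lactamase gene. The catalogue lists copy number as unknown. An f1 origin is also present, permitting single-stranded DNA production with helper phage. Beyond the terminator, the annotation finds fragments of M13 gene III, along with partial tetracycline resistance and rop sequences. These look like remnants of a phagemid-derived ancestor rather than functional parts of the expression cassette, though the record does not comment on them. The stated purpose is bacterial expression of the WW domain. The dual His and GST tags would suit affinity purification for binding or peptide-recognition studies, although the record does not specify such downstream uses.
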