Features (pLannotate 1.2.2; 21 found; start..end, strand, type, name):
      1..29      +  promoter       tac promoter: strong E. coli promoter; hybrid between the trp and lac UV5 promoters
     37..53      +  protein_bind   lac operator: The lac repressor binds to the lac operator to inhibit transcription in E. coli. This inhibition can be relieved by adding lactose or isopropyl-β-D-thiogalactopyranoside (IPTG). lac repressor encoded by lacI
    138..155     +  CDS            6xHis: 6xHis affinity tag
    171..824     +  CDS            GST26_SCHJA: Experimental evidence at protein level: Swiss-Prot protein existence level 1. GST isoenzymes appear to play a central role in the parasite detoxification system. Other functions are also suspected including a role in increasing the solubility of haematin in the parasite gut. From Schistosoma japonicum (Blood fluke).
    879..1064    +  CDS            WWTR1 (fragment): WWTR1_HUMAN - Also known as TAZ. Experimental evidence at protein level: Swiss-Prot protein existence level 1. Transcriptional coactivator which acts as a downstream regulatory target in the Hippo signaling pathway that plays a pivotal role in organ size control and tumor suppression by restricting proliferation and promoting apoptosis (PubMed:11118213, PubMed:18227151). The core of this pathway is composed of a kinase cascade wherein STK3/MST2 and STK4/MST1, in complex with its regulatory protein SAV1, phosphorylates and activates LATS1/2 in complex with its regulatory protein MOB1, which in
   1083..1130    +  terminator     fd terminator (sequence withheld): central terminator from bacteriophage fd (Otsuka and Kunisawa, 1982)
   1135..1347    +  CDS            M13 gene III (fragment) (sequence partly withheld): pIII; III; minor coat protein
   1362..1832    +  CDS            M13 gene III (fragment) (sequence partly withheld): pIII; III; minor coat protein
   1854..1924    +  CDS            TcR (fragment): tetracycline efflux protein; tet; confers resistance to tetracycline
   2166..2546    -  CDS            YPB1_ECOLX: Protein predicted: Swiss-Prot protein existence level 4. From Escherichia coli.
   2563..2714    +  CDS            rop (fragment): Rop protein, which maintains plasmids at low copy number; rop
   2750..3178    -  rep_origin     f1 ori (sequence partly withheld): f1 bacteriophage origin of replication; arrow indicates direction of (+) strand synthesis
   3187..3226    +  CDS            rop (fragment): Rop protein, which maintains plasmids at low copy number; rop
   3328..3468    +  misc_feature   bom: basis of mobility region from pBR322
   3654..4241    -  rep_origin     ori: high-copy-number ColE1/pMB1/pBR322/pUC origin of replication
   4412..5272    -  CDS            AmpR: β-lactamase; bla; confers resistance to ampicillin, carbenicillin, and related antibiotics
   5273..5377    -  promoter       AmpR promoter: bla
   5486..5563    +  promoter       lacIq promoter: lacI (mutant); In the lacIq allele, a single base change in the promoter boosts expression of the lacI gene about 10-fold.
   5564..6646    +  CDS            lacI: lac repressor; lacI; The lac repressor binds to the lac operator to inhibit transcription in E. coli. This inhibition can be relieved by adding lactose or isopropyl-β-D-thiogalactopyranoside (IPTG).
   6659..6680    +  protein_bind   CAP binding site: CAP binding activates transcription in the presence of cAMP. E. coli catabolite activator protein
   6699..6716    +  promoter       tet promoter (fragment): E. coli promoter for tetracycline efflux protein gene
>Addgene plasmid #104261 | pHH0103 WWTR1 WW domain | addgene full sequence | sequence record 203726 | Addgene NGS Result
TTGACAATTAATCATCGGCTCGTATAATGTGTGGAATTGTGAGCGGATAACAATTTCACACAGGAAACAG
CCAGTCCGTTTAGGTGTTTTCACGAGCACTTCACCAACAAGGACCATAGATTATGAAAATCGAAGAACAC
CATCACCATCACCATTCCAGCGGTAAGCTTATGTCCCCTATACTAGGTTATTGGAAAATTAAGGGCCTTG
TGCAACCCACTCGACTTCTTTTGGAATATCTTGAAGAAAAATATGAAGAGCATTTGTATGAGCGCGATGA
AGGTGATAAATGGCGAAACAAAAAGTTTGAATTGGGTTTGGAGTTTCCCAATCTTCCTTATTATATTGAT
GGTGATGTTAAATTAACACAGTCTATGGCCATCATACGTTATATAGCTGACAAGCACAACATGTTGGGTG
GTTGTCCAAAAGAGCGTGCAGAGATTTCAATGCTTGAAGGAGCGGTTTTGGATATTAGATACGGTGTTTC
GAGAATTGCATATAGTAAAGACTTTGAAACTCTCAAAGTTGATTTTCTTAGCAAGCTACCTGAAATGCTG
AAAATGTTCGAAGATCGTTTATGTCATAAAACATATTTAAATGGTGATCATGTAACCCATCCTGACTTCA
TGTTGTATGACGCTCTTGATGTTGTTTTATACATGGACCCAATGTGCCTGGATGCGTTCCCAAAATTAGT
TTGTTTTAAAAAACGTATTGAAGCTATCCCACAAATTGATAAGTACTTGAAATCCAGCAAGTATATAGCA
TGGCCTTTGCAGGGCTGGCAAGCCACGTTTGGTGGTGGCGACCATCCTCCAAAATCGGATCTGGAAGTTC
TGTTCCAGGGGCCCCTGTCCAGCGGTCTGGTTCCGCGTGGTTCCGGTACCGCGGCCCAGCCGGCCGAAAA
TCTGTACTTCCAAGGTCGTCGTGCCTCTGTGGAGCTCGATGAACTGCCGCTGCCGCCGGGTTGGGAAATG
ACCTTTACCGCAACGGGTCAACGCTACTTCCTGAATCACATCGAAAAAATTACGACCTGGCAGGATCCGC
GTAAAGCGATGAACTAGGCGGCCGCATA
[142 nt withheld, positions 1079-1220]
C
[98 nt withheld, positions 1222-1319]
AGTTTGTACTGGTGACGAAACTCAGTGTCTAGCTAGAGTGGC
[149 nt withheld, positions 1362-1510]
TGGTTTCATTGGTGACGTTTCCGGCCTTGCTAATGGTAATGGT
[62 nt withheld, positions 1554-1615]
ACCTTTAATGAATAATTTCCGTCAATATTTACCTTCCCTCCCTCAATCGGTTGAATGTCGCCCTTTTGTC
TTTGGCGCTGGTAAACCATATGAA
[86 nt withheld, positions 1710-1795]
T
[54 nt withheld, positions 1797-1850]
CTAGCGCCGCCCTATACCTTGTCTGCCTCCCCGCGTTGCGTCGCGGTGCATGGAGCCGGGCCACCTCGAC
CTGAATGGAAGCCGGCGGCACCTCGCTAACGGATTCACCACTCCAAGAATTGGAGCCAATCAATTCTTGC
GGAGAACTGTGAATGCGCAAACCAACCCTTGGCAGAACATATCCATCGCGTCCGCCATCTCCAGCAGCCG
CACGCGGCGCATCTCGGGCAGCGTTGGGTCCTGGCCACGGGTGCGCATGATCGTGCTCCTGTCGTTGAGG
ACCCGGCTAGGCTGGCGGGGTTGCCTTACTGGTTAGCAGAATGAATCACCGATACGCGAGCGAACGTGAA
GCGACTGCTGCTGCAAAACGTCTGCGACCTGAGCAACAACATGAATGGTCTTCGGTTTCCGTGTTTCGTA
AAGTCTGGAAACGCGGAAGTCAGCGCCCTGCACCATTATGTTCCGGATCTGCATCGCAGGATGCTGCTGG
CTACCCTGTGGAACACCTACATCTGTATTAACGAAGCGCTGGCATTGACCCTGAGTGATTTTTCTCTGGT
CCCGCCGCATCCATACCGCCAGTTGTTTACCCTCACAACGTTCCAGTAACCGGGCATGTTCATCATCAGT
AACCCGTATCGTGAGCATCCTCTCTCGTTTCATCGGTATCATTACCCCCATGAACAGAAATCCCCCTTAC
ACGGAGGCATCAGTGACCAAACAGGAAAAAACCGCCCTTAACATGGCCCGCTTTATCAGAAGCCAGACAT
TAACGCTTCTGGAGAAACTCAACGAGCTGGACGCGGATGAACAGGCAGACATCTGTGAATCGCTTCACGA
CCACGCTGATGAGCTTTACCGCAGGATCCGCGAAATTGTAAGCGTTAATATTTTGTTAAAATTCGCGTTA
AATTTTTGTTAAATCAGCTCATTTTTTAACCAATAGGCCGAAATCGGCAAAATCCCTTATAAATCAAAAG
AATAGACCGAGATAGGGTTGAGTGTTGTTCCAGTTTGGAACAAGAGTCCACTATTAAAGAACGTGGACTC
CAACGTCAAAGG
[49 nt withheld, positions 2913-2961]
T
[91 nt withheld, positions 2963-3053]
G
[124 nt withheld, positions 3055-3178]
CGCGGATCCTGCCTCGCGCGTTTCGGTGATGACGGTGAAAACCTCTGACACATGCAGCTCCCGGAGACGG
TCACAGCTTGTCTGTAAGCGGATGCCGGGAGCAGACAAGCCCGTCAGGGCGCGTCAGCGGGTGTTGGCGG
GTGTCGGGGCGCAGCCATGACCCAGTCACGTAGCGATAGCGGAGTGTATACTGGCTTAACTATGCGGCAT
CAGAGCAGATTGTACTGAGAGTGCACCATATGCGGTGTGAAATACCGCACAGATGCGTAAGGAGAAAATA
CCGCATCAGGCGCTCTTCCGCTTCCTCGCTCACTGACTCGCTGCGCTCGGTCGTTCGGCTGCGGCGAGCG
GTATCAGCTCACTCAAAGGCGGTAATACGGTTATCCACAGAATCAGGGGATAACGCAGGAAAGAACATGT
GAGCAAAAGGCCAGCAAAAGGCCAGGAACCGTAAAAAGGCCGCGTTGCTGGCGTTTTTCCATAGGCTCCG
CCCCCCTGACGAGCATCACAAAAATCGACGCTCAAGTCAGAGGTGGCGAAACCCGACAGGACTATAAAGA
TACCAGGGTTTCCCCCTGGAAGCTCCCTCGTGCGCTCTCCTGTTCCGACCCTGCCGCTTACCGGATACCT
GTCCGCCTTTCTCCCTTCGGGAAGCGTGGCGCTTTCTCATAGCTCACGCTGTAGGTATCTCAGTTCGGTG
TAGGTCGTTCGCTCCAAGCTGGGCTGTGTGCACGAACCCCCCGTTCAGCCCGACCGCTGCGCCTTATCCG
GTAACTATCGTCTTGAGTCCAACCCGGTAAGACACGACTTATCGCCACTGGCAGCAGCCACTGGTAACAG
GATTAGCAGAGCGAGGTATGTAGGCGGTGCTACAGAGTTCTTGAAGTGGTGGCCTAACTACGGCTACACT
AGAAGGACAGTATTTGGTATCTGCGCTCTGCTGAAGCCAGTTACCTTCGGAAAAAGAGTTGGTAGCTCTT
GATCCGGCAAACAAACCACCGCTGGTAGCGGTGGTTTTTTTGTTTGCAAGCAGCAGATTACGCGCAGAAA
AAAAGGATCTCAAGAAGATCCTTTGATCTTTTCTACGGGGTCTGACGCTCAGTGGAACGAAAACTCACGT
TAAGGGATTTTGGTCATGAGATTATCAAAAAGGATCTTCACCTAGATCCTTTTAAATTAAAAATGAAGTT
TTAAATCAATCTAAAGTATATATGAGTAAACTTGGTCTGACAGTTACCAATGCTTAATCAGTGAGGCACC
TATCTCAGCGATCTGTCTATTTCGTTCATCCATAGTTGCCTGACTCCCCGTCGTGTAGATAACTACGATA
CGGGAGGGCTTACCATCTGGCCCCAGTGCTGCAATGATACCGCGAGACCCACGCTCACCGGCTCCAGATT
TATCAGCAATAAACCAGCCAGCCGGAAGGGCCGAGCGCAGAAGTGGTCCTGCAACTTTATCCGCCTCCAT
CCAGTCTATTAATTGTTGCCGGGAAGCTAGAGTAAGTAGTTCGCCAGTTAATAGTTTGCGCAACGTTGTT
GCCATTGCTGCAGGCATCGTGGTGTCACGCTCGTCGTTTGGTATGGCTTCATTCAGCTCCGGTTCCCAAC
GATCAAGGCGAGTTACATGATCCCCCATGTTGTGCAAAAAAGCGGTTAGCTCCTTCGGTCCTCCGATCGT
TGTCAGAAGTAAGTTGGCCGCAGTGTTATCACTCATGGTTATGGCAGCACTGCATAATTCTCTTACTGTC
ATGCCATCCGTAAGATGCTTTTCTGTGACTGGTGAGTACTCAACCAAGTCATTCTGAGAATAGTGTATGC
GGCGACCGAGTTGCTCTTGCCCGGCGTCAACACGGGATAATACCGCGCCACATAGCAGAACTTTAAAAGT
GCTCATCATTGGAAAACGTTCTTCGGGGCGAAAACTCTCAAGGATCTTACCGCTGTTGAGATCCAGTTCG
ATGTAACCCACTCGTGCACCCAACTGATCTTCAGCATCTTTTACTTTCACCAGCGTTTCTGGGTGAGCAA
AAACAGGAAGGCAAAATGCCGCAAAAAAGGGAATAAGGGCGACACGGAAATGTTGAATACTCATACTCTT
CCTTTTTCAATATTATTGAAGCATTTATCAGGGTTATTGTCTCATGAGCGGATACATATTTGAATGTATT
TAGAAAAATAAACAAATAGGGGTTCCGCGCACATTTCCCCGAAAAGTGCCACCTGACGTCTAAGAAACCA
TTATTATCATGACATTAACCTATAAAAATAGGCGTATCACGAGGCCCTTTCGTCTTCAAGAATTCCCGAC
ACCATCGAATGGTGCAAAACCTTTCGCGGTATGGCATGATAGCGCCCGGAAGAGAGTCAATTCAGGGTGG
TGAATGTGAAACCAGTAACGTTATACGATGTCGCAGAGTATGCCGGTGTCTCTTATCAGACCGTTTCCCG
CGTGGTGAACCAGGCCAGCCACGTTTCTGCGAAAACGCGGGAAAAAGTGGAAGCGGCGATGGCGGAGCTG
AATTACATTCCCAACCGCGTGGCACAACAACTGGCGGGCAAACAGTCGTTGCTGATTGGCGTTGCCACCT
CCAGTCTGGCCCTGCACGCGCCGTCGCAAATTGTCGCGGCGATTAAATCTCGCGCCGATCAACTGGGTGC
CAGCGTGGTGGTGTCGATGGTAGAACGAAGCGGCGTCGAAGCCTGTAAAGCGGCGGTGCACAATCTTCTC
GCGCAACGCGTCAGTGGGCTGATCATTAACTATCCGCTGGATGACCAGGATGCCATTGCTGTGGAAGCTG
CCTGCACTAATGTTCCGGCGTTATTTCTTGATGTCTCTGACCAGACACCCATCAACAGTATTATTTTCTC
CCATGAAGACGGTACGCGACTGGGCGTGGAGCATCTGGTCGCATTGGGTCACCAGCAAATCGCGCTGTTA
GCGGGCCCATTAAGTTCTGTCTCGGCGCGTCTGCGTCTGGCTGGCTGGCATAAATATCTCACTCGCAATC
AAATTCAGCCGATAGCGGAACGGGAAGGCGACTGGAGTGCCATGTCCGGTTTTCAACAAACCATGCAAAT
GCTGAATGAGGGCATCGTTCCCACTGCGATGCTGGTTGCCAACGATCAGATGGCGCTGGGCGCAATGCGC
GCCATTACCGAGTCCGGGCTGCGCGTTGGTGCGGATATCTCGGTAGTGGGATACGACGATACCGAAGACA
GCTCATGTTATATCCCGCCGTTAACCACCATCAAACAGGATTTTCGCCTGCTGGGGCAAACCAGCGTGGA
CCGCTTGCTGCAACTCTCTCAGGGCCAGGCGGTGAAGGGCAATCAGCTGTTGCCCGTCTCACTGGTGAAA
AGAAAAACCACCCTGGCGCCCAATACGCAAACCGCCTCTCCCCGCGCGTTGGCCGATTCATTAATGCAGC
TGGCACGACAGGTTTCCCGACTGGAAAGCGGGCAGTGAGCGCAACGCAATTAATGTAAGTTAGCTCACTC
ATTAGGCACAATTCTCATGTTTGACAGCTTATCATCGACTGCACGGTGCACCAATGCTTCTGGCGTCAGG
CAGCCATCGGAAGCTGTGGTATGGCTGTGCAGGTCGTAAATCACTGCATAATTCGTGTCGCTCAAGGCGC
ACTCCCGTTCTGGATAATGTTTTTTGCGCCGACATCATAACGGTTCTGGCAAATATTCTGAAATGAGCTG
