>Addgene plasmid #104261 | pHH0103 WWTR1 WW domain | depositor partial sequence | sequence record 197413 | WW domain with linker
GGCCCAGCCGGCCGAAAATCTGTACTTCCAAGGTCGTCGTGCCTCTGTGGAGCTCGATGAACTGCCGCTG
CCGCCGGGTTGGGAAATGACCTTTACCGCAACGGGTCAACGCTACTTCCTGAATCACATCGAAAAAATTA
CGACCTGGCAGGATCCGCGTAAAGCGATGAACTAGGCGGCCGC
